>Addgene plasmid #202866 | Salsa-BC25-P1C1 | addgene full sequence | sequence record 413408 | Addgene NGS Result
AGCGCCCAATACGCAAACCGCCTCTCCCCGCGCGTTGGCCGATTCATTAATGCAGTCGAGGGATCTCCAT
AAGAGAAGAGGGACAGCTATGACTGGGAGTAGTCAGGAGAGGAGGAAAAATCTGGCTAGTAAAACATGTA
AGGAAAATTTTAGGGATGTTAAAGAAAAAAATAACACAAAACAAAATATAAAAAAAATCTAACCTCAAGT
CAAGGCTTTTCTATGGAATAAGGAATGGACAGCAGGGGGCTGTTTCATATACTGATGACCTCTTTATAGC
CAACCTTTGTTCATGGCAGCCAGCATATGGGCATATGTTGCCAAACTCTAAACCAAATACTCATTCTGAT
GTTTTAAATGATTTGCCCTCCCATATGTCCTTCCGAGTGAGAGACACAAAAAATTCCAACACACTATTGC
AATGAAAATAAATTTCCTTTATTAGCCAGAAGTCAGATGCTCAAGGGGCTTCATGATGTCCCCATAATTT
TTGGCAGAGGGAAAAAGATCGATCTCAGTGGTATTTGTGAGCCAGGGCATTGGCCACACCAGCCACCACC
TTCTGATAGGCAGCCTGCACCTGAGGAGTGAATTCTTTGCCAAAATGATGAGACAGCACAACAACCAGCA
CGTTGCCCAGGAGCTGTAGGAAAGAGAAGAAGGCATGAACATGGTTAGCAGAGGGGCCCGGTTTGGACTC
AGAGTATTTTATCCTCATCTCAAACAGTGTATATCATTGTAACCATAAAGAGAAAGGCAGGATGATGACC
AGGGTGTAGTTGTTTCTACCAATAAGAATATTTCCACGCCAGCCAGAATTTATATGCAGAAATATTCTAC
CTTATCATTTAATTATAACAATTGTTCTCTAAAACTGTGCTGAAGTACAATATAATATACCCTGATTGCC
TTGAAAAAAAAGTGATTAGAGAAAGTACTTACAATCTGACAAATAAACAAAAGTGAATTTAAAAATTCGT
TACAAATGCAAGCTAAAGTTTAACGAAAAAGTTACAGAAAATGAAAAGAAAATAAGAGGAGACAATGGTT
GTCAACAGAGTAGAAAGTGAAAGAAACAAAATTATCATGAGGGTCCATGGTGATACAAGGGACATCTTCC
CATTCTAAACAACACCCTGAAAACTTTGCCCCCTCCATATAACATGAATTTTACAATAGCGAAAAAGAAA
GAACAATCAAGGGTCCCCAAACTCACCCTGAAGTTCTCAGCTCTAGAGATATCGTCGAGGCCGCGCTAGC
GTTTAAACTGTCGACCTTAATTAAGAGATCTGCTCGAGGCGCGTCAGCTGACTAGAGGATCCCCGGGTAC
CGAGCTCGAATTCGGGGCCGCGGAGGCTGGATCGGTCCCGGTGTCTTCTATGGAGGTCAAAACAGCGTGG
ATGGCGTCTCCAGGCGATCTGACGGTTCACTAAACGAGCTCTGCTTATATAGGCCTCCCACCGTACACGC
CTACCTCGACCCGGGTACCGAGCTCGACTTTCACTTTTCTCTATCACTGATAGGGAGTGGTAAACTCGAC
TTTCACTTTTCTCTATCACTGATAGGGAGTGGTAAACTCGACTTTCACTTTTCTCTATCACTGATAGGGA
GTGGTAAACTCGACTTTCACTTTTCTCTATCACTGATAGGGAGTGGTAAACTCGACTTTCACTTTTCTCT
ATCACTGATAGGGAGTGGTAAACTCGACCTATATAAGCAGAGCTCGTTTAGTGAACCGTCAGATCGCCTG
GAGACGCCATCCACGCTGTTTTGACCTCCATAGAAGACACCGGGACCGATCCAGCCTCCGCGGCCCCGAA
TTCCTGCAGCGGCCGCTCTAGAACTAGTGGATCCCCGCGGATGGTGAGCAAGGGCGAGGAGCTGTTCACC
GGGGTGGTGCCCATCCTGGTCGAGCTGGACGGCGACGTAAACGGCCACAAGTTCAGCGTGTCCGGCGAGG
GCGAGGGCGATGCCACCTACGGCAAGCTGACCCTGAAGTTCATCTGCACCACCGGCAAGCTGCCCGTGCC
CTGGCCCACCCTCGTGACCACCCTGACCTACGGCGTGCAGTGCTTCAGCCGCTACCCCGACCACATGAAG
CAGCACGACTTCTTCAAGTCCGCCATGCCCGAAGGCTACGTCCAGGAGCGCACCATCTTCTTCAAGGACG
ACGGCAACTACAAGACCCGCGCCGAGGTGAAGTTCGAGGGCGACACCCTGGTGAACCGCATCGAGCTGAA
GGGCATCGACTTCAAGGAGGACGGCAACATCCTGGGGCACAAGCTGGAGTACAACTACAACAGCCACAAC
GTCTATATCATGGCCGACAAGCAGAAGAACGGCATCAAGGTGAACTTCAAGATCCGCCACAACATCGAGG
ACGGCAGCGTGCAGCTCGCCGACCACTACCAGCAGAACACCCCCATCGGCGACGGCCCCGTGCTGCTGCC
CGACAACCACTACCTGAGCACCCAGTCCGCCCTGAGCAAAGACCCCAACGAGAAGCGCGATCACATGGTC
CTGCTGGAGTTCGTGACCGCCGCCGGGATCACTCTCGGCATGGACGAGCTGTACAAGTAATTCGTAGTAC
GAATTCGATATCAAGCTTGTCGACCTAGTTCTAGAGGATCCAGACATGATAAGATACATTGATGAGTTTG
GACAAACCACAACTAGAATGCAGTGAAAAAAATGCTTTATTTGTGAAATTTGTGATGCTATTGCTTTATT
TGTAACCATTATAAGCTGCAATAAACAAGTTAACAACAACAATTGCATTCATTTTATGTTTCAGGTTCAG
GGGGAGGTGTGGGAGGTTTTTTAAAGCAAGTAAAACCTCTACAAATGTGGTATGGCTGATTATGATCCTG
CAAGCCTCGTCGTCCTGGCCGGACCACGCTATCTGTGCAAGGTCCCCGGCCCCGGACGCGCGCTCCATGA
GCAGAGCGCCCGCCGCCGAGGCGAAGACTCGGGCGGCGCCCTGCCCGTCCCACCAGGTCAACAGGCGGTA
ACCGGCCTCTTCATCGGGAATGCGCGCGACCTTCAGCATCGCCGGCATGTCCCCCTGGCGGACGGGAAGT
ATCCAGCTCGACCAAGCTGGCCGCGTCGAGTGAAGACGAAAGGGCCTCGTGATACGCCTATTTTTATAGG
TTAATGTCATGATAATAATGGTTTCTTAGACGTCAGGTGGCACTTTTCGGGGAAATGTGCGCGGAACCCC
TATTTGTTTATTTTTCTAAATACATTCAAATATGTATCCGCTCATGAGACAATAACCCTGATAAATGCTT
CAATAATATTGAAAAAGGAAGAGTATGAGTATTCAACATTTCCGTGTCGCCCTTATTCCCTTTTTTGCGG
CATTTTGCCTTCCTGTTTTTGCTCACCCAGAAACGCTGGTGAAAGTAAAAGATGCTGAAGATCAGTTGGG
TGCACGAGTGGGTTACATCGAACTGGATCTCAACAGCGGTAAGATCCTTGAGAGTTTTCGCCCCGAAGAA
CGTTTTCCAATGATGAGCACTTTTAAAGTTCTGCTATGTGGCGCGGTATTATCCCGTGTTGACGCCGGGC
AAGAGCAACTCGGTCGCCGCATACACTATTCTCAGAATGACTTGGTTGAGTACTCACCAGTCACAGAAAA
GCATCTTACGGATGGCATGACAGTAAGAGAATTATGCAGTGCTGCCATAACCATGAGTGATAACACTGCG
GCCAACTTACTTCTGACAACGATCGGAGGACCGAAGGAGCTAACCGCTTTTTTGCACAACATGGGGGATC
ATGTAACTCGCCTTGATCGTTGGGAACCGGAGCTGAATGAAGCCATACCAAACGACGAGCGTGACACCAC
GATGCCTGTAGCAATGGCAACAACGTTGCGCAAACTATTAACTGGCGAACTACTTACTCTAGCTTCCCGG
CAACAATTAATAGACTGGATGGAGGCGGATAAAGTTGCAGGACCACTTCTGCGCTCGGCCCTTCCGGCTG
GCTGGTTTATTGCTGATAAATCTGGAGCCGGTGAGCGTGGGTCTCGCGGTATCATTGCAGCACTGGGGCC
AGATGGTAAGCCCTCCCGTATCGTAGTTATCTACACGACGGGGAGTCAGGCAACTATGGATGAACGAAAT
AGACAGATCGCTGAGATAGGTGCCTCACTGATTAAGCATTGGTAACTGTCAGACCAAGTTTACTCATATA
TACTTTAGATTGATTTAAAACTTCATTTTTAATTTAAAAGGATCTAGGTGAAGATCCTTTTTGATAATCT
CATGACCAAAATCCCTTAACGTGAGTTTTCGTTCCACTGAGCGTCAGACCCCGTAGAAAAGATCAAAGGA
TCTTCTTGAGATCCTTTTTTTCTGCGCGTAATCTGCTGCTTGCAAACAAAAAAACCACCGCTACCAGCGG
TGGTTTGTTTGCCGGATCAAGAGCTACCAACTCTTTTTCCGAAGGTAACTGGCTTCAGCAGAGCGCAGAT
ACCAAATACTGTTCTTCTAGTGTAGCCGTAGTTAGGCCACCACTTCAAGAACTCTGTAGCACCGCCTACA
TACCTCGCTCTGCTAATCCTGTTACCAGTGGCTGCTGCCAGTGGCGATAAGTCGTGTCTTACCGGGTTGG
ACTCAAGACGATAGTTACCGGATAAGGCGCAGCGGTCGGGCTGAACGGGGGGTTCGTGCACACAGCCCAG
CTTGGAGCGAACGACCTACACCGAACTGAGATACCTACAGCGTGAGCTATGAGAAAGCGCCACGCTTCCC
GAAGGGAGAAAGGCGGACAGGTATCCGGTAAGCGGCAGGGTCGGAACAGGAGAGCGCACGAGGGAGCTTC
CAGGGGGAAACGCCTGGTATCTTTATAGTCCTGTCGGGTTTCGCCACCTCTGACTTGAGCGTCGATTTTT
GTGATGCTCGTCAGGGGGGCGGAGCCTATGGAAAAACGCCAGCAACGCGGCCTTTTTACGGTTCCTGGCC
TTTTGCTGGCCTTTTGCTCACATGTTCTTTCCTGCGTTATCCCCTGATTCTGTGGATAACCGTATTACCG
CCTTTGAGTGAGCTGATACCGCTCGCCGCAGCCGAACGACCGAGCGCAGCGAGTCAGTGAGCGAGGAAGC
GGAAG
Features (pLannotate 1.2.2; 17 found; start..end, strand, type, name):
      2..55      +  CDS            lacI (fragment): lac repressor; lacI; The lac repressor binds to the lac operator to inhibit transcription in E. coli. This inhibition can be relieved by adding lactose or isopropyl-β-D-thiogalactopyranoside (IPTG).
    388..443     -  polyA_signal   β-globin poly(A) signal: rabbit β-globin polyadenylation signal (Gil and Proudfoot, 1987)
    518..640     -  CDS            HBB: HBB_COLGU - Experimental evidence at transcript level: Swiss-Prot protein existence level 2. Involved in oxygen transport from the lung to the various peripheral tissues. From Colobus guereza (Mantled guereza) (Eastern black-and-white colobus monkey).
    644..1216    -  intron         β-globin intron: intron from rabbit β-globin gene
   1312..1343    -  misc_feature   MCS (fragment): pUC18/19 multiple cloning site
   1437..1475    -  promoter       minimal CMV promoter: human cytomegalovirus (CMV) immediate early promoter
   1493..1708    -  protein_bind   tetracycline response element (fragment): contains seven copies of the tetracycline operator tetO tetracycline repressor TetR
   1708..1753    +  promoter       TRE3GV promoter (fragment): 3rd-generation Tet-responsive promoter that can be activated by binding of Tet-On® 3G, optimized for retroviral and lentiviral vectors
   1829..1856    +  misc_feature   MCS (fragment): pBluescript multiple cloning site
   1861..2580    +  CDS            EGFP: the original enhanced GFP (Yang et al., 1996) mammalian codon-optimized
   2591..2613    +  misc_feature   MCS (fragment): pBluescript multiple cloning site
   2627..2761    -  polyA_signal   SV40 poly(A) signal: SV40 polyadenylation signal
   2784..2867    -  CDS            large T antigen (fragment): large T antigen from SV40 (simian virus 40)
   2861..3091    -  CDS            str (fragment): STR_KLEPN - Protein inferred from homology: Swiss-Prot protein existence level 3. The aminoglycoside phosphotransferases achieve inactivation of their antibiotic substrates by phosphorylation. From Klebsiella pneumoniae.
   3210..3314    +  promoter       AmpR promoter: bla
   3315..4175    +  CDS            AmpR: β-lactamase; bla; confers resistance to ampicillin, carbenicillin, and related antibiotics
   4346..4934    +  rep_origin     ori: high-copy-number ColE1/pMB1/pBR322/pUC origin of replication
