[The description below was written by a language model from this plasmid's Addgene catalogue record and pLannotate feature annotations shown in this document.]
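Description:
Salsa-BC25-P1C1 is a mammalian expression reporter plasmid built on the pCER206 backbone, one member of a set of barcoded reporters for the PRESTO-Salsa multiplexed GPCR bioactivity screening system. It is about 5.1 kb and is propagated in E. coli as a high-copy plasmid through a ColE1/pUC-type origin, with selection by ampicillin resistance (β-lactamase under its own bla promoter).

The payload is a roughly 730 bp synthetic EGFP/BC25 insert placed under a tetracycline response element promoter. The feature table shows a central block of tetO repeats flanked by minimal promoters pointing in opposite directions, which suggests a bidirectional Tet-responsive arrangement. On the forward strand, a TRE3G-type promoter fragment precedes mammalian codon-optimized EGFP. Short multiple cloning site remnants follow the EGFP coding sequence, and the barcode was presumably inserted here between the BsrGI and HindIII sites, although it is not annotated as a separate feature. An SV40 polyadenylation signal lies just downstream but is annotated in the reverse orientation. On the opposite strand, a minimal CMV promoter leads into a cloning site fragment, a rabbit β-globin intron with flanking globin exon sequence, and a β-globin poly(A) signal. No coding sequence is annotated in this second arm, and the record does not say whether it is used. Small lacI, SV40 large T and aminoglycoside phosphotransferase fragments appear to be backbone remnants.

Because TRE promoters are activated by a tetracycline-controlled transactivator, expression of the EGFP/barcode transcript reports transactivator activity in the cell. The identity "BC25" would then allow this reporter's output to be distinguished from other barcoded reporters in a pooled experiment. The record does not detail how the barcodes are read out or paired with receptors.
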