Addgene plasmid #202866: Salsa-BC25-P1C1
Purpose: Expression of barcoded reporter plasmid for PRESTO-Salsa; EGFP/BC25
Depositing lab: Noah Palm. Depositing organization: Yale University. Publication: Highly multiplexed bioactivity screening reveals human and microbiota metabolome-GPCRome interactions. Chen H, Rosen CE, Gonzalez-Hernandez JA, Song D, Potempa J, Ring AM, Palm NW. Cell. 2023 Jul 6;186(14):3095-3110.e19. doi: 10.1016/j.cell.2023.05.024. Epub 2023 Jun 14. PubMed 37321219.
Backbone
  Vector backbone: pCER206
  Vector type: Mammalian Expression
Growth in bacteria
  Bacterial resistance: Ampicillin, 100 μg/mL
  Growth temperature: 37°C
  Growth strain: DH5alpha
  Copy number: High Copy
Gene/Insert
  Gene/Insert name: EGFP/BC25
  Species: Synthetic
  Insert size (bp): 730
  Promoter: Tet Response Element (TRE)
  Cloning method: Restriction Enzyme; 5′ cloning site BsrGI (not destroyed); 3′ cloning site HindIII (not destroyed)
  Sequencing primers: 5′ Custom primer (GAAGCGCGATCACATGG)
Terms and licenses: Academic/Nonprofit Terms; Industry Terms: Not Available to Industry
How to cite: Salsa-BC25-P1C1 was a gift from Noah Palm (Addgene plasmid # 202866 ; http://n2t.net/addgene:202866 ; RRID:Addgene_202866)
