>Addgene plasmid #202866 | Salsa-BC25-P1C1 | depositor partial sequence | sequence record 393739 | BC25
TTCGTAGTAC
